Addgene plasmid #57155: mPA-GFP-Rab4a-7
Purpose: Localization: Ras GTPase, Excitation: 400 / 504, Emission: 515 / 517
Depositing lab: Michael Davidson. Depositing organization: Florida State University, Tallahassee.
Backbone
  Vector backbone: mPA-GFP
  Backbone size w/o insert (bp): 4750
  Vector type: Mammalian Expression
  Selectable markers: Neomycin (select with G418)
Growth in bacteria
  Bacterial resistance: Kanamycin, 50 μg/mL
  Growth temperature: 37°C
  Growth strain: DH5alpha
  Copy number: High Copy
Gene/Insert
  Gene/Insert name: Rab4a (alt name: NM_004578.2)
  Species: H. sapiens (human)
  Entrez Gene: RAB4A (a.k.a. HRES-1, HRES-1/RAB4, HRES1, RAB4)
  Promoter: CMV
  Tag / fusion protein: mPA-GFP
  Cloning method: Unknown
  Sequencing primers: 5′ CMV-F; 3′ SV40pA-R
Terms and licenses: Academic/Nonprofit Terms; Industry Terms
Depositor comments: . Excitation = 400 / 504; Emission = 515 / 517
How to cite: mPA-GFP-Rab4a-7 was a gift from Michael Davidson (Addgene plasmid # 57155 ; http://n2t.net/addgene:57155 ; RRID:Addgene_57155)
