[The description below was written by a language model from this plasmid's Addgene catalogue record.]
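Description:
mPA-GFP-Rab4a-7 is a mammalian expression plasmid built on the mPA-GFP backbone (about 4.75 kb without insert) that encodes human Rab4a, a small GTPase of the Ras superfamily, fused to monomeric photoactivatable GFP. Expression of the fusion is driven by the CMV promoter, a strong constitutive promoter in most mammalian cell lines. The use of an SV40 polyA reverse sequencing primer implies that an SV40 polyadenylation signal lies downstream of the coding region. The plasmid is maintained in E. coli at high copy number under kanamycin selection. A neomycin resistance marker allows G418 selection of stably transfected mammalian cells. The record does not give the origin of replication, the cloning method, or the position of the tag relative to Rab4a. The "7" in the name may refer to a linker length, but this is not stated.

The construct is intended as a localization marker for Rab4a-positive compartments. From general knowledge, Rab4a associates with early and recycling endosomes, although the record describes the localization only as "Ras GTPase". Photoactivatable GFP is weakly fluorescent until it is irradiated with violet light, which converts it to a brightly green-emitting form. The listed spectral values match this behaviour, with excitation at about 400 nm and emission at 515 nm before activation, and excitation at about 504 nm and emission at 517 nm afterwards. By activating the fusion in a chosen region of a living cell, a defined subpopulation of Rab4a-labelled structures can be highlighted and followed over time. This makes the plasmid suited to pulse-chase style imaging of membrane trafficking and protein dynamics. No feature table was provided, so this description rests on the catalogue fields alone.
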