>Addgene plasmid #57155 | mPA-GFP-Rab4a-7 | depositor partial sequence | sequence record 88299 | insert sequence
GACGTCAGATCCGCTAGCGCTACCGGTCGCCACCATGGTGAGCAAGGGCGAGGAGCTGTTCACCGGGGTG
GTGCCCATCCTGGTCGAGCTGGACGGCGACGTAAACGGCCACAAGTTCAGCGTGTCCGGCGAGGGCGAGG
GCGATGCCACCTACGGCAAGCTGACCCTGAAGTTCATCTGCACCACCGGCAAGCTGCCCGTGCCCTGGCC
CACCCTCGTGACCACCTTCAGCTACGGCGTGCAGTGCTTCAGCCGCTACCCCGACCACATGAAGCAGCAC
GACTTCTTCAAGTCCGCCATGCCCGAAGGCTACGTCCAGGAGCGCACCATCTTCTTCAAGGACGACGGCA
ACTACAAGACCCGCGCCGAGGTGAAGTTCGAGGGCGACACCCTGGTGAACCGCATCGAGCTGAAGGGCAT
CGACTTCAAGGAGGACGGCAACATCCTGGGGCACAAGCTGGAGTACAACTACAACAGCCACAACGTCTAT
ATCATGGCCGACAAGCAGAAGAACGGCATCAAGGCCAACTTCAAGATCCGCCACAACATCGAGGACGGCA
GCGTGCAGCTCGCCGACCACTACCAGCAGAACACCCCCATCGGCGACGGCCCCGTGCTGCTGCCCGACAA
CCACTACCTGAGCCACCAGTCCAAGCTGAGCAAAGACCCCAACGAGAAGCGCGATCACATGGTCCTGCTG
GAGTTCGTGACCGCCGCCGGGATCACTCTCGGCATGGACGAGCTGTACAAGTCCGGACTCAGATCTCGAG
CCATGTCGCAGACGGCCATGTCCGAAACCTACGATTTTTTGTTTAAGTTCTTGGTTATTGGAAATGCAGG
AACTGGCAAATCTTGCTTACTTCATCAGTTTATTGAAAAAAAATTCAAAGATGACTCAAATCATACAATA
GGAGTGGAATTTGGTTCAAAGATAATAAATGTTGGTGGTAAATATGTAAAGTTACAAATATGGGATACAG
CAGGACAAGAACGATTCAGGTCCGTGACGAGAAGTTATTACCGAGGCGCGGCCGGGGCTCTCCTCGTCTA
TGATATCACCAGCCGAGAAACCTACAATGCGCTTACTAATTGGTTAACAGATGCCCGAATGCTGGCGAGC
CAGAACATTGTGATCATCCTTTGTGGAAACAAGAAGGACCTGGATGCAGATCGTGAAGTTACCTTCTTAG
AAGCCTCCAGATTTGCTCAAGAAAATGAGCTGATGTTTTTGGAAACAAGTGCGCTCACAGGGGAGAATGT
AGAAGAGGCTTTTGTACAGTGTGCAAGAAAAATACTTAACAAAATCGAATCAGGTGAGCTGGACCCAGAA
AGAATGGGCTCAGGTATTCAGTACGGAGATGCTGCCTTGAGACAGCTGAGGTCACCGCGGCGCGCACAGG
CCCCGAACGCTCAGGAGTGTGGTTGTTAGGGATCCACCGGATCTAGATAACTGATCATAATCAGCCATAC
CACATT
